>Addgene plasmid #54286 | mEmerald-TPX2T1-C-18 | addgene partial sequence | sequence record 93243 | EGFP-C 5'-CATGGTCCTGCTGGAGTTCGTG-3'
AGTCCGGACTCAGATCTCGAGCTCAAGCTTCGGGAGATAGTGGTGGGAGCGGTTCACCACAGACTCCTGT
ACTGCAAACCAAACACCGTGCACGGGCTGTGACCTGCAAAAGTACAGCAGAGCTGGAGGCTGAGGAGCTC
GAGAAATTGCAACAATACAAATTCAAAGCACGTGAACTTGATCCCAGAATACTTGAAGGTGGGCCCATCT
TGCCCAAGAAACCACCTGTGAAACCACCCACCGAGCCTATTGGCTTTGATTTGGAAATTGAGAAAAGAAT
CCAGGAGCGAGAATCAAAGAAGAAAACAGAGGATGAACACTTTGAATTTCATTCCAGACCTTGCCCTACT
AAGATTTTGGAAGATGTTGTGGGTGTTCCTGAAAAGAAGGTACTTCCAATCACCGTCCCCAAGTCACCAG
CCTTTGCATTGAAGAACAGAATTCGAATGCCCACCAAAGAAGATGAGGAAGAGGACGAACCGGTAGTGAT
AAAAGCTCAACCTGTGCCACATTATGGGGTGCCTTTTAAGCCCCAAATCCCAGAGGCAAGAACTGTGGAA
ATATGCCCTTTCTCGTTTGATTCTCGAGACAAAGAACGTCAGTTACAGAAGGAGAAGAAAATAAAAGAAC
TGCAGAAAGGGGAGGTGCCCAAGTTCAAGGCACTTCCCTTGCCTCATTTTGACACCATTAACCTGCCAGA
GAAGAAGGTAAAGAATGTGACCCAGATTGAACCTTTCTGCTTGGAGACTGACAGAAGAGGTGCTCTGAAG
GCACAGACTTGGAAGCACCAGCTGGAAGAAGAACTGAGACAGCAGA
