[The description below was written by a language model from this plasmid's Addgene catalogue record.]
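Description:
mEmerald-TPX2T1-C-18 is a mammalian expression plasmid built on the mEmerald-C1 backbone (about 4.75 kb without the insert) that produces a fluorescent fusion of the green fluorescent protein mEmerald to a truncated form of human TPX2. It is maintained in E. coli as a high-copy plasmid under kanamycin selection. It also carries a neomycin resistance marker, so transfected mammalian cells can be selected with G418 when stable expression is wanted. No feature table accompanies the record, so the replication origins and other backbone elements are not itemised. The use of an SV40 polyA reverse sequencing primer implies that an SV40 polyadenylation signal lies downstream of the insert.

Expression is driven by the CMV promoter, a strong constitutive promoter in most mammalian cell lines. mEmerald is supplied by the backbone and sits at the N terminus of the fusion, with the TPX2 fragment downstream. The "C-18" in the name probably refers to this C1-type arrangement and a linker length, but the record does not explain it. The insert derives from the human TPX2 reference transcript and encodes only residues 367–747, so the N-terminal portion of the protein is missing. TPX2 is a microtubule-associated spindle assembly factor. The depositor reports that this truncated fusion localises to centrosomes, with an excitation maximum of 487 nm and an emission maximum of 509 nm. The construct is therefore suited to use as a green centrosome marker for live- or fixed-cell fluorescence imaging, and to studies of how the C-terminal region of TPX2 contributes to its localisation. The cloning method is listed as unknown.
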