Addgene plasmid #54286: mEmerald-TPX2T1-C-18
Purpose: Localization: Centrosomes, Excitation: 487, Emission: 509
Depositing lab: Michael Davidson.
Backbone
  Vector backbone: mEmerald-C1
  Backbone size w/o insert (bp): 4750
  Vector type: Mammalian Expression
  Selectable markers: Neomycin (select with G418)
Growth in bacteria
  Bacterial resistance: Kanamycin, 50 μg/mL
  Growth temperature: 37°C
  Growth strain: DH5alpha
  Copy number: High Copy
Gene/Insert
  Gene/Insert name: TPX2T1 (alt name: NM_012112.4)
  Species: H. sapiens (human)
  Mutation: Truncated TPX2 AA (367-747)
  Entrez Gene: TPX2 (a.k.a. C20orf1, C20orf2, DIL-2, DIL2, FLS353, GD:C20orf1, HCA519, HCTP4, REPP86, p100)
  Promoter: CMV
  Tag / fusion protein: mEmerald (N terminal on backbone)
  Cloning method: Unknown
  Sequencing primers: 5′ CMV-F; 3′ SV40pA-R
Terms and licenses: Academic/Nonprofit Terms; Industry Terms
Depositor comments: Truncated TPX2 AA (367-747). Excitation = 487; Emission = 509. Localization data: Centrosomes
How to cite: mEmerald-TPX2T1-C-18 was a gift from Michael Davidson (Addgene plasmid # 54286 ; http://n2t.net/addgene:54286 ; RRID:Addgene_54286)
